Addgene plasmid #27453: pCold TDP43 M337V
Depositing lab: Aaron Gitler. Depositing organization: University of Pennsylvania. Publication: TDP-43 is intrinsically aggregation-prone, and amyotrophic lateral sclerosis-linked mutations accelerate aggregation and increase toxicity. Johnson BS, Snead D, Lee JJ, McCaffery JM, Shorter J, Gitler AD. J Biol Chem. 2009 Jul 24. 284(30):20329-39. 10.1074/jbc.M109.010264 PubMed 19465477.
Backbone
  Vector backbone: pCold 1
  Backbone manufacturer: Takara
  Backbone size w/o insert (bp): 4407
  Vector type: Bacterial Expression
Growth in bacteria
  Bacterial resistance: Ampicillin, 100 μg/mL
  Growth temperature: 37°C
  Growth strain: DH5alpha
  Copy number: Unknown
Gene/Insert
  Gene/Insert name: TDP-43
  Species: H. sapiens (human)
  Mutation: Methionine 337 mutated to Valine (M337V)
  Entrez Gene: TARDBP (a.k.a. ALS10, TDP-43)
  Tag / fusion protein: His6 (N terminal on insert); Factor Xa (N terminal on insert)
  Cloning method: Restriction Enzyme
  Sequencing primers: 5′ pCold-Fwd (ACGCCATATCGCCGAAAGG)
Terms and licenses: Academic/Nonprofit Terms; Industry Terms: Not Available to Industry
How to cite: pCold TDP43 M337V was a gift from Aaron Gitler (Addgene plasmid # 27453 ; http://n2t.net/addgene:27453 ; RRID:Addgene_27453)
