[The description below was written by a language model from this plasmid's Addgene catalogue record.]
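Description:
pCold TDP43 M337V is a bacterial expression plasmid built on the commercial pCold I backbone (about 4.4 kb without insert) for producing recombinant human TDP-43 in E. coli. It is maintained under ampicillin selection; the copy number is listed as unknown, and no feature table is provided, so the origin of replication and promoter are not explicitly documented in the record. The pCold series is generally known as a cold-shock expression system, in which expression is driven from cold-shock gene (cspA) regulatory elements and induced by lowering the culture temperature. This approach is often chosen to improve the solubility and yield of proteins that fold poorly or aggregate.

The insert is the human TARDBP coding sequence, encoding TDP-43, carrying a methionine-to-valine substitution at residue 337 (M337V), and was introduced by restriction enzyme cloning. The protein is expressed with an N-terminal His6 tag followed by a Factor Xa cleavage site, which allows purification by immobilised metal affinity chromatography and subsequent proteolytic removal of the tag.

TARDBP is also known as ALS10, and the associated publication examines how amyotrophic lateral sclerosis-linked mutations in TDP-43 affect its intrinsic tendency to aggregate and its toxicity. The construct is therefore suited to purifying the M337V mutant protein for in vitro biochemical work, such as comparing its aggregation behaviour with that of wild-type TDP-43 or other disease-linked variants.
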