>Addgene plasmid #27453 | pCold TDP43 M337V | addgene partial sequence | sequence record 33792 | 27453 with pCold-R (CCAAATGGCAGGGATCTTAG)
CTGACTGCGGTCGACAAGCTTCTACATTCCCCAGCCAGAAGACTTAGAATCCATGCTTGAGCCAAAGCCT
CCATTAAAACCACTGCCCGACCCTGCATTGGATGCTGATCCCCAACCAATTGCTGCACCAGAATTAGAGC
CACTATAAGAGTTATTTCCAGAACCGAAGGCCTGGTTTGGCTCCCTCTGCATGTTGCCTTGGTTTTGGTT
ATTACCCGATGGGCCTGACTGGTTCTGCTGGCTGGCTAACATGCCCACCATACCCCAACTGCTCTGTAGT
GCTGCCTGGGCGGCAGCCATCATGGCTGGATTAATGCTGAACGCACCAAAGTTCATCCCACCACCCATAT
TACTACCTTGATTGTTTCCCAAACCAGCTCCACCCCCTCTGCTATTACCAAATCCACCCTGATTCCCAAA
GCCACCTGGATTACCACCAAATCTTCCACTTCTTTCTAACTGTCTATTGCTATTGTGCTTAGGTTCGGCA
TTGGATATATGAACGCTGATTCCTTTAATGATCAAGTCCTCTCCACAAAGAGACTGCGCAATCTGATCAT
CTGCAAATGTAACAAAGGCAAAGGCCCTGAATGGCTTGGGGATGAAGACATCCATCACATCCCCGTACTG
AGAGAAGAACTCCCGCAGCTCATCCTCAGTCATGTCCTCTGTACAGCGCCCCACAAACACTTTTCTGCTT
CTCAAAGGCTCATCTTGGCTTTGCTTAGAATTAGGAAGTTTGCAGTCACACCATCGTCCATCTATCATAT
GTCGCTGTGACATTACTTTCACTTGTGTTTCATATTCCGTAAAACGAACAAAGCCAAACCCCTTTGAATG
AC
