>Addgene plasmid #27453 | pCold TDP43 M337V | addgene partial sequence | sequence record 33793 | 27453 with pCold-F 5'-ACGCCATATCGCCGAAAGG
TCCAAGTGCATCATCATCATCATCATATCGAAGGTAGGCATATGGAGCTCGGTACCCTCGAGGGATCCAT
GTCTGAATATATTCGGGTAACCGAAGATGAGAACGATGAGCCCATTGAAATACCATCGGAAGACGATGGG
ACGGTGCTGCTCTCCACGGTTACAGCCCAGTTTCCAGGGGCGTGTGGGCTTCGCTACAGGAATCCAGTGT
CTCAGTGTATGAGAGGTGTCCGGCTGGTAGAAGGAATTCTGCATGCCCCAGATGCTGGCTGGGGAAATCT
GGTGTATGTTGTCAACTATCCAAAAGATAACAAAAGAAAAATGGATGAGACAGATGCTTCATCAGCAGTG
AAAGTGAAAAGAGCAGTCCAGAAAACATCCGATTTAATAGTGTTGGGTCTCCCATGGAAAACAACCGAAC
AGGACCTGAAAGAGTATTTTAGTACCTTTGGAGAAGTTCTTATGGTGCAGGTCAAGAAAGATCTTAAGAC
TGGTCATTCAAAGGGGTTTGGCTTTGTTCGTTTTACGGAATATGAAACACAAGTGAAAGTAATGTCACAG
CGACATATGATAGATGGACGATGGTGTGACTGCAAACTTCCTAATTCTAAGCAAAGCCAAGATGAGCCTT
TGAGAAGCAGAAAAGTGTTTGTGGGGCGCTGTACAGAGGACATGACTGAGGATGAGCTGCGGGAGTTCTT
CTCTCAGTACGGGGATGTGATGGATGTCTTCATCCCCAAGCCATTCAGGGCCTTTGCCTTTGTTACATTT
GCAGATGATCAGATTGCGCAGTCTCTTTGTGGAGAGGACTTGATCATTAAAGGAATCAGCGTTCATATAT
CCAATGCCGAACCTAAGCACAATAGCAATAGACAGTTAGAAAGAAGTGGAA
